>Addgene plasmid #39509 | pSG5-HA-H-Ras_wt | addgene partial sequence | sequence record 51069 | pCAG-f 5'-GCAACGTGCTGGTTATTGTG-3'
GTATCGACTCACTATAGGGCGAATTCGGAGCGATGTACCCATACGATGTTCCAGATTACGCTCCACCA
[495 nt withheld, positions 69-563]
AAGCTGCGGAAGCTGAACCCTCCTGATGAGAGTGGCCCCGGCTGCATGAGCTGCAAGTGTGTGCTCTCCT
GACGCGAATTCGGATCCAGATCTTATTAAAGCAGAACTTGTTTATTGCAGCTTATAATGGTTACAAATAA
AGCAATAGCATCACAAATTTCACAAATAAAGCATTTTTTTCACTGCATTCTAGTTGTGGTTTGTCCAAAC
TCATCAATGTATCTTATCATGTCTGGTCGACTCTAGACTCTTCCGCTTCCTCGCTCACTGACTCGCTGCG
CTCGGTCGTTCGGCTGCGGCGAGCGGTATCAGCTCACTCAAAGGCGG
