[The description below was written by a language model from this plasmid's Addgene catalogue record.]
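Description:
pSG5-HA-H-Ras_wt is a eukaryotic expression plasmid built on the commercial pSG5 backbone and carrying the wild-type human HRAS coding sequence. It is maintained in E. coli as a high-copy plasmid under ampicillin selection. The record lists no selectable marker for eukaryotic cells, and no feature table is provided, so the regulatory elements are not documented directly. pSG5 is generally known as a transient mammalian expression vector that drives inserts from the SV40 early promoter, with a rabbit β-globin intron and an SV40 polyadenylation signal, plus a T7 promoter for in vitro transcription. These details come from general knowledge of the backbone rather than from this entry.

The insert encodes H-Ras, the small GTPase also known as p21ras, fused at its N terminus to an HA epitope tag. The tag lets the exogenous protein be detected or immunoprecipitated with anti-HA antibodies and distinguished from endogenous Ras. Placing it at the N terminus leaves the C-terminal CAAX motif free for the lipid modification needed for membrane targeting. The cassette was cloned into a single EcoRI site, which is retained on both sides, so the insert can be released with that one enzyme. Because this cloning is non-directional, orientation had to be confirmed when the plasmid was made.

The associated publication concerns the role of phosphoinositide 3-OH kinase in Ras-driven cell transformation and control of the actin cytoskeleton. In that setting, a wild-type Ras construct would plausibly serve as the reference or control alongside activated or effector-domain mutant forms in transfection experiments on Ras signalling, although the record does not state a specific purpose.
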