Addgene plasmid #39509: pSG5-HA-H-Ras_wt
Depositing lab: Julian Downward. Depositing organization: Cancer Research UK. Publication: Role of phosphoinositide 3-OH kinase in cell transformation and control of the actin cytoskeleton by Ras. Rodriguez-Viciana P, Warne PH, Khwaja A, Marte BM, Pappin D, Das P, Waterfield MD, Ridley A, Downward J. Cell. 1997 May 2;89(3):457-67. 10.1016/S0092-8674(00)80226-3 PubMed 9150145.
Backbone
  Vector backbone: pSG5
  Backbone manufacturer: Stratagene
  Vector type: Eukaryotic
Growth in bacteria
  Bacterial resistance: Ampicillin, 100 μg/mL
  Growth temperature: 37°C
  Growth strain: DH5alpha
  Copy number: High Copy
Gene/Insert
  Gene/Insert name: HRAS
  Species: H. sapiens (human)
  Entrez Gene: HRAS (a.k.a. C-BAS/HAS, C-H-RAS, C-HA-RAS1, CTLO, H-RASIDX, HAMSV, HRAS1, RASH1, p21ras)
  Tag / fusion protein: HA (N terminal on insert)
  Cloning method: Restriction Enzyme; 5′ cloning site EcoRI (not destroyed); 3′ cloning site EcoRI (not destroyed)
  Sequencing primers: 5′ CAG-F
Terms and licenses: Academic/Nonprofit Terms; Industry Terms: Not Available to Industry
How to cite: pSG5-HA-H-Ras_wt was a gift from Julian Downward (Addgene plasmid # 39509 ; http://n2t.net/addgene:39509 ; RRID:Addgene_39509)
